>Addgene plasmid #211318 | pBiT3.1-C_LLGL2:1-1020 | addgene full sequence | sequence record 424688 | Addgene NGS Result
AAGACGCGTTAATTAAGACGTCGGCAGTGAAAAAAATGCTTTATTTGTGAAATTTGTGATGCTATTGCTT
TATTTGTAACCATTATAAGCTGCAATAAACAAGTTAACAACAACAATTGCATTCATTTTATGTTTCAGGT
TCAGGGGGAGGTGTGGGAGGTTTTTTAAAGCAAGTAAAACCTCTACAAATGTGGTATGGCTGATTATGAT
CCGCGGCCGCAATACGTCGACGTTATCAGCTGACTTCGTACGAGAGCCTAGGATTATGGCGCGCCACTAG
TTATTAATAGTAATCAATTACGGGGTCATTAGTTCATAGCCCATATATGGAGTTCCGCGTTACATAACTT
ACGGTAAATGGCCCGCCTGGCTGACCGCCCAACGACCCCCGCCCATTGACGTCAATAATGACGTATGTTC
CCATAGTAACGCCAATAGGGACTTTCCATTGACGTCAATGGGTGGAGTATTTACGGTAAACTGCCCACTT
GGCAGTACATCAAGTGTATCATATGCCAAGTCCGCCCCCTATTGACGTCAATGACGGTAAATGGCCCGCC
TGGCATTATGCCCAGTACATGACCTTACGGGACTTTCCTACTTGGCAGTACATCTACGTATTAGTCATCG
CTATTACCATGGTGATGCGGTTTTGGCAGTACACCAATGGGCGTGGATAGCGGTTTGACTCACGGGGATT
TCCAAGTCTCCACCCCATTGACGTCAATGGGAGTTTGTTTTGGCACCAAAATCAACGGGACTTTCCAAAA
TGTCGTAATAACCCCGCCCCGTTGACGCAAATGGGCGGTAGGCGTGTACGGTGGGAGGTCTATATAAGCA
GAGCTGGTTTAGTGAACCGTCAGATCACTAGAATCTTTATTGCGGTAGTTTATCACAGTTAAATTGCTAA
CGCAGTCAGTGCTTCTGACACAACAGTCTCGAACTTAAGCTGCAGAAGTTGGTCGTGAGGCACTGGGCAG
GTAAGTATCAAGGTTACAAGACAGGTTTAAGGAGACCAATAGAAACTGGGCTTGTCGAGACAGAGAAGAC
TCTTGCGTTTCTGATAGGCACCTATTGGTCTTACTGACATCCACTTTGCCTTTCTCTCCACAGGTGTCCA
CTCCCAGTTCAATTACAGCTCTTAAGGCTAGAGTATTAATACGACTCACTATAGGGGCGATCGCAACAAG
CTTCGGGAAGATCTGGAGCTAGCGGCGGGGGATCCGGTGGGAATTCGACACCATGAGGCGGTTCCTGAGG
CCAGGGCATGACCCTGTGCGGGAGAGGCTCAAGCGGGACCTGTTCCAGTTTAACAAGACGGTGGAGCATG
GCTTCCCGCACCAGCCCAGCGCCCTCGGCTACAGCCCGTCCCTGCGCATCCTGGCCATCGGCACCCGTTC
TGGAGCCATCAAGCTCTACGGAGCCCCAGGCGTGGAGTTCATGGGGCTGCACCAGGAGAACAACGCTGTG
ACGCAGATCCACCTCCTGCCCGGCCAGTGCCAGCTGGTCACCCTGCTGGATGACAACAGCCTGCACCTTT
GGAGCCTGAAGGTCAAGGGCGGGGCATCGGAGCTGCAGGAGGATGAGAGCTTCACACTGCGTGGACCCCC
AGGGGCTGCCCCCAGTGCCACACAGATCACCGTGGTCCTGCCACATTCCTCCTGCGAGCTGCTCTACCTG
GGCACCGAGAGTGGCAACGTGTTTGTGGTGCAGCTGCCAGCTTTTCGTGCGCTGGAGGACCGGACCATCA
GCTCGGACGCGGTGCTGCAGCGGTTGCCAGAGGAGGCCCGCCACCGGCGTGTGTTCGAGATGGTGGAGGC
ACTGCAGGAGCACCCTCGAGACCCCAACCAGATCCTGATCGGCTACAGCCGAGGCCTCGTTGTCATCTGG
GACCTACAGGGCAGCCGCGTGCTCTACCACTTCCTCAGCAGCCAGCAACTGGAGAACATCTGGTGGCAGC
GGGACGGCCGCCTGCTCGTCAGCTGTCACTCTGACGGCAGCTACTGCCAGTGGCCCGTGTCCAGCGAAGC
CCAGCAACCAGAGCCCCTCCGCAGCCTCGTGCCTTACGGTCCCTTTCCTTGCAAAGCGATTACCAGAATC
CTCTGGCTGACCACTAGGCAGGGGTTGCCCTTCACCATCTTCCAGGGTGGCATGCCACGGGCCAGCTACG
GGGACCGCCACTGCATCTCAGTGATCCACGATGGCCAGCAGACGGCCTTCGACTTCACCTCCCGTGTCAT
CGGCTTCACTGTCCTCACAGAGGCAGACCCTGCAGCCACCTTTGACGACCCCTATGCCCTGGTGGTGCTG
GCTGAGGAGGAGCTGGTGGTGATTGACCTGCAGACAGCAGGCTGGCCACCGGTCCAGCTGCCCTACCTGG
CTTCTCTGCACTGTTCCGCCATCACCTGCTCTCACCACGTCTCCAACATCCCGCTGAAGCTGTGGGAGCG
GATCATTGCCGCCGGCAGCCGGCAGAACGCACACTTCTCCACCATGGAGTGGCCAATTGATGGTGGCACC
AGCCTGACCCCAGCCCCACCCCAGAGGGACCTGCTGCTCACAGGGCACGAGGACGGCACGGTGCGGTTCT
GGGATGCCTCGGGTGTCTGCCTGCGGCTGCTCTACAAACTCAGCACTGTGCGCGTGTTCCTCACCGACAC
GGACCCCAACGAGAACCTCAGTGCCCAGGGCGAGGACGAGTGGCCCCCACTCCGCAAGGTGGGCTCCTTT
GACCCCTACAGTGATGACCCCCGGCTGGGCATCCAGAAGATCTTCCTCTGCAAGTACAGCGGCTACCTGG
CTGTGGCAGGCACGGCAGGGCAGGTGCTGGTACTGGAACTGAATGACGAGGCAGCGGAGCAGGCTGTGGA
GCAGGTGGAGGCCGACCTGCTGCAGGACCAAGAGGGCTACCGCTGGAAGGGGCACGAGCGCCTGGCAGCC
CGCTCAGGGCCCGTGCGCTTTGAGCCTGGCTTTCAGCCCTTCGTGTTGGTGCAGTGTCAGCCCCCGGCTG
TGGTCACCTCCTTGGCCCTGCACTCTGAGTGGCGGCTCGTGGCCTTCGGCACCAGCCATGGCTTTGGCCT
CTTTGACCACCAGCAGCGGCGGCAGGTCTTTGTTAAGTGCACACTGCACCCCAGTGACCAGCTGGCCTTG
GAGGGCCCACTCTCCCGCGTCAAGTCCCTCAAGAAGTCCTTGCGTCAGTCATTCCGCCGGATGCGTCGGA
GCCGGGTGTCCAGCCGGAAGCGGCACCCAGCTGGCCCCCCAGGAGAGGCACAGGAGGGGAGTGCCAAGGC
TGAGCGGCCAGGCCTCCAGAACATGGAGCTGGCGCCTGTGCAGCGCAAGATCGAGGCTCGCTCGGCAGAG
GACTCCTTCACAGGCTTCGTCCGGACCCTGTACTTTGCTGACACCTACCTGAAGGACAGCTCCCGGCACT
GCCCCTCGCTGTGGGCTGGCACCAATGGGGGCACCATCTATGCCTTCTCCCTGCGTGTGCCTCCCGCCGA
GCGGAGAATGGATGAGTCTGTGCGGGCAGAGCAGGCCAAGGAGATCCAGCTGATGCACCGGGCGCCGGTG
GTGGGCATCCTGGTGCTCGACGGACACAGCGTACCCCTTCCTGAGCCCCTCGAAGTGGCCCATGATCTGT
CGAAGAGCCCTGACATGCAGGGAAGCCACCAGCTGCTCGTCGTATCAGAGGAGCAGTTCAAGGTGTTCAC
GCTGCCCAAGGTGAGTGCCAAGCTGAAGTTGAAGCTGACGGCCCTGGAGGGCTCAAGAGTGCGGCGGGTC
AGCGTGGCCCACTTCGGCAGTCGTCGAGCCGAGGACTACGGGGAGCACCACCTGGCAGTCCTTACCAACC
TGGGCGACATCCAGGTGGTCTCACTGCCCCTGCTCAAGCCCCAGGTGCGCTACAGCTGCATCCGCCGGGA
GGACGTCAGTGGCATCGCCTCCTGCGTCTTCACCAAATATGGCCAAGGCTTCTACCTGATCTCACCCTCG
GAGTTTGAGCGCTTCTCTCTCTCCACCAAGTGGCTGGTGGAGCCCCGGTGTCTGGTGGATTCAGCAGAAA
CCAAGAACCACCGCCCTGGTAACGGTGCGGGCCCCAAGAAGGCCCCGAGCCGAGCCAGGAACTCAGGGAC
TCAGAGTGATGGCGAGGAGAAGCAGCCCGGCCTGGTGATGGAGCGCGCTCTGCTCAGTGATGAGAGAGTC
CTGAAGGAAATCCAGAGCACACTGGAGGGAGACCGCGGGAGCGGCAACTGGCGTTCACATCGAGCGGCCG
TGGGGTGCAGCCTCAGCAATGGCGGAGCAGAGGGCTCGAGCGGTGGGAGCTCCGGTGTGAGCGGCTGGCG
GCTGTTCAAGAAGATTAGCTAAGTTTAAACGGCCGCGACTCTAGACTGCAGGCATGCAAGCTGATTTGGC
TGCTGCCACCGCTGAGCAAGGCCGCTTCGAGCAGACATGATAAGATACATTGATGAGTTTGGACAAACCA
CAACTAGAATGCAGTGAAAAAAATGCTTTATTTGTGAAATTTGTGATGCTATTGCTTTATTTGTAACCAT
TATAAGCTGCAATAAACAAGTTAACAACAACAATTGCATTCATTTTATGTTTCAGGTTCAGGGGGAGATG
TGGGAGGTTTTTTTAAGCAAGTAAAACCTCTACAAATGTGGTAAAATCTTAATTAAGACTTCTAATATAA
CTTCGTATAGCATACATTATACGAAGTTATGGTTCCACTGTTGACAATTAATCATCGGCATAGTATATCG
GCATAGTATAATACGACAAGGTGAGGAACTAAACCCAGGAGGCAGATCATGATTGAACAAGATGGATTGC
ACGCAGGTTCTCCGGCCGCTTGGGTGGAGAGGCTATTCGGCTATGACTGGGCACAACAGACAATCGGCTG
CTCTGATGCCGCCGTGTTCCGGCTGTCAGCGCAGGGGCGCCCGGTTCTTTTTGTCAAGACCGACCTGTCC
GGTGCCCTGAATGAACTGCAGGACGAGGCAGCGCGGCTATCGTGGCTGGCCACGACGGGCGTTCCTTGCG
CAGCTGTGCTCGACGTTGTCACTGAAGCGGGAAGGGACTGGCTGCTATTGGGCGAAGTGCCGGGGCAGGA
TCTCCTGTCATCTCACCTTGCTCCTGCCGAGAAAGTATCCATCATGGCTGATGCAATGCGGCGGCTGCAT
ACGCTTGATCCGGCTACCTGCCCATTCGACCACCAAGCGAAACATCGCATCGAGCGAGCACGTACTCGGA
TGGAAGCCGGTCTTGTCGATCAGGATGATCTGGACGAAGAGCATCAGGGGCTCGCGCCAGCCGAACTGTT
CGCCAGGCTCAAGGCGCGCATGCCCGACGGCGAGGATCTCGTCGTGACCCATGGCGATGCCTGCTTGCCG
AATATCATGGTGGAAAATGGCCGCTTTTCTGGATTCATCGACTGTGGCCGGCTGGGTGTGGCGGACCGCT
ATCAGGACATAGCGTTGGCTACCCGTGATATTGCTGAAGAGCTTGGCGGCGAATGGGCTGACCGCTTCCT
CGTGCTTTACGGTATCGCCGCTCCCGATTCGCAGCGCATCGCCTTCTATCGCCTTCTTGACGAGTTCTTC
TGATTCGAAATGACCGACCAAGCGACGCCCAACCGGTATCAGCTCACTCAAAGGCGGTAATACGGTTATC
CACAGAATCAGGGGATAACGCAGGAAAGAACATGTGAGCAAAAGGCCAGCAAAAGGCCAGGAACCGTAAA
AAGGCCGCGTTGCTGGCGTTTTTCCATAGGCTCCGCCCCCCTGACGAGCATCACAAAAATCGACGCTCAA
GTCAGAGGTGGCGAAACCCGACAGGACTATAAAGATACCAGGCGTTTCCCCCTGGAAGCTCCCTCGTGCG
CTCTCCTGTTCCGACCCTGCCGCTTACCGGATACCTGTCCGCCTTTCTCCCTTCGGGAAGCGTGGCGCTT
TCTCATAGCTCACGCTGTAGGTATCTCAGTTCGGTGTAGGTCGTTCGCTCCAAGCTGGGCTGTGTGCACG
AACCCCCCGTTCAGCCCGACCGCTGCGCCTTATCCGGTAACTATCGTCTTGAGTCCAACCCGGTAAGACA
CGACTTATCGCCACTGGCAGCAGCCACTGGTAACAGGATTAGCAGAGCGAGGTATGTAGGCGGTGCTACA
GAGTTCTTGAAGTGGTGGCCTAACTACGGCTACACTAGAAGGACAGTATTTGGTATCTGCGCTCTGCTGA
AGCCAGTTACCTTCGGAAAAAGAGTTGGTAGCTCTTGATCCGGCAAACAAACCACCGCTGGTAGCGGTGG
TTTTTTTGTTTGCAAGCAGCAGATTACGCGCAGAAAAAAAGGATTTCAAGAAGATCCTTTGATCTTTTCT
ACGGGGTCTGACGCTCAGTGGAACGAAAACTCACGTTAAGGGATTTTGGTCATGAGATTATCAAAAAGGA
TCTTCACCTAGATCCTTTTATAGTCCGGAATCGTCACACAAAAAACCAACACACAGATGTAATGAAAATA
AAGATATTTTATTGCGGCCATCGTGATGGCTAGAGTTTAGCCCTCCCACACATAACCAGAGGGCAGCAAT
TCACGAATCCCAACTGCCGTCGGCTGTCCATCACTGTCCTTCACTATGGCTTTGATCCCAGGATGCAGAT
CGAGAAGCACCTGTCGGCACCGTCCGCAGGGGCTCAAGATGCCCCTGTTCTCATTTCCGATCGCGACGAT
ACAAGTCAGGTTGCCAGCTGCCGCAGCAGCAGCAGTGCCCAGCACCACGAGTTCTGCACAAGGTCCCCCA
GTAAAATGATATACATTGACACCAGTGAAGATGCGGCCGTCGCTAGAGAGAGCTGCGCTGGCGACGCTGT
AGTCTTCAGAGATGGGGATGCTGTTGATTGTAGCCGTTGCTCTTTCAATGAGGGTGGATTCTTCTTGAGA
CAAAGGCTTGGCCATGGTGGCGCTAGTGTCAGAAGAATCGAGCTTTTTGCAAAAGCCTAGGCCTCCAAAA
AAGCCTCCTCACTACTTCTGGAATAGCTCAGAGGCCGAGGCGGCCTCGGCCTCTGCATAAATAAAAAAAA
TTAGTCAGCCATGGGGCGGAGAATGGGCGGAACTGGGCGGAGTTAGGGGCGGGATGGGCGGAGTTAGGGG
CGGGACTATGGTTGCTGACTAATTGAGATGCATGCTTTGCATACTTCTGCCTGCTGGGGAGCCTGGGGAC
TTTCCACACCTGGTTGCTGACTAATTGAGATGCATGCTTTGCATACTTCTGCCTGCTGGGGAGCCTGGGG
ACTTTCCACACCCTAACTGACACACATTCCACAGCTGGTTCTTTCCGCCTCAGAAGGTACCTAACCAAGT
TCCTCTTTCAGAGGTTATTTCAGGCCATGGTGCTGCGC
Features (pLannotate 1.2.2; 17 found; start..end, strand, type, name):
     24..105     -  polyA_signal   SV40 poly(A) signal: SV40 polyadenylation signal
    128..211     -  CDS            large T antigen (fragment): large T antigen from SV40 (simian virus 40)
    276..641     +  enhancer       CMV enhancer: human cytomegalovirus immediate early enhancer
    643..842     +  promoter       CMV promoter: human cytomegalovirus (CMV) immediate early promoter
    981..1113    +  intron         chimeric intron: chimera between introns from human β-globin and immunoglobulin heavy chain genes
   1157..1175    +  promoter       T7 promoter: promoter for bacteriophage T7 RNA polymerase
   1243..4302    +  CDS            LLGL2: L2GL2_HUMAN - Experimental evidence at protein level: Swiss-Prot protein existence level 1. Part of a complex with GPSM2/LGN, PRKCI/aPKC and PARD6B/Par- 6, which may ensure the correct organization and orientation of bipolar spindles for normal cell division. This complex plays roles in the initial phase of the establishment of epithelial cell polarity. From Homo sapiens (Human).
   4398..4425    +  CDS            SET1 (fragment): solubility-enhancement tag derived from T7 phage gene 10B
   4451..4572    -  polyA_signal   SV40 poly(A) signal: SV40 polyadenylation signal
   4595..4663    -  CDS            large T antigen (fragment): large T antigen from SV40 (simian virus 40)
   4687..4720    +  protein_bind   loxP: Cre-mediated recombination occurs in the 8-bp core sequence (GCATACAT). Cre recombinase
   4730..4777    +  promoter       EM7 promoter: synthetic bacterial promoter&nbsp
   4809..5600    +  CDS            neo: KKA2_KLEPN - Also known as kan, nptII. Experimental evidence at protein level: Swiss-Prot protein existence level 1. Resistance to kanamycin, neomycin, paromomycin, ribostamycin, butirosin and gentamicin B. From Klebsiella pneumoniae.
   5761..6349    -  rep_origin     ori: high-copy-number ColE1/pMB1/pBR322/pUC origin of replication
   6475..6523    -  polyA_signal   poly(A) signal: synthetic polyadenylation signal
   6547..6945    -  CDS            BSD: blasticidin S deaminase; Aspergillus terreus BSD; confers resistance to blasticidin
   6976..7333    -  promoter       SV40 promoter: SV40 enhancer and early promoter
