[The description below was written by a language model from this plasmid's Addgene catalogue record and pLannotate feature annotations shown in this document.]
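Description:
pBiT3.1-C_LLGL2:1-1020 is a mammalian expression plasmid built on the Promega pBiT3.1-C backbone that produces full-length, wild-type human LLGL2 (residues M1 to E1020, a 3,060 bp insert derived from a Mammalian Gene Collection clone) carrying a C-terminal HiBiT tag. HiBiT is a short peptide, joined here through a glycine/serine linker, that complements the LgBiT fragment of NanoLuc luciferase to give a luminescent signal, allowing sensitive detection and quantification of the tagged protein. The open reading frame was inserted by ligation-independent cloning between EcoRI and XhoI sites that remain intact. Transcription is driven by the CMV immediate-early enhancer and promoter, followed by a chimeric β-globin/immunoglobulin intron that promotes efficient mRNA processing, and ends at an SV40 polyadenylation signal. A T7 promoter sits just upstream of the coding sequence and serves as a sequencing primer site. The short "SET1" fragment annotated downstream of the insert is probably an incidental match rather than a functional element.

The plasmid replicates in E. coli at high copy from a ColE1/pUC-type origin and is selected with kanamycin through a neo (nptII) gene under the bacterial EM7 promoter, which is preceded by a loxP site. The catalogue lists neomycin/G418 as the mammalian selectable marker, but the feature table shows only the bacterial promoter in front of neo. It does show a separate cassette with the SV40 early promoter, blasticidin S deaminase and a synthetic poly(A) signal, which would confer blasticidin resistance in mammalian cells, so the two sources do not fully agree on this point. LLGL2 is a WD40 repeat-containing protein involved in epithelial cell polarity, and the construct was deposited with a study of WD40 protein ligandability. The record does not state the specific assays it was used in.
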