Addgene plasmid #211318: pBiT3.1-C_LLGL2:1-1020
Purpose: Mammalian expression of full-length human LLGL2. C-terminal HiBiT tag.
Depositing lab: Cheryl Arrowsmith. Depositing organization: University of Toronto. Publication: A Target Class Ligandability Evaluation of WD40 Repeat-Containing Proteins. Ackloo S, Li F, Szewczyk M, Seitova A, Loppnau P, Zeng H, Xu J, Ahmad S, Arnautova YA, Baghaie AJ, Beldar S, Bolotokova A, Centrella PA, Chau I, Clark MA, Cuozzo JW, Dehghani-Tafti S, Disch JS, Dong A, Dumas A, Feng JA, Ghiabi P, Gibson E, Gilmer J, Goldman B, Green SR, Guie MA, Guilinger JP, Harms N, Herasymenko O, Houliston S, Hutchinson A, Kearnes S, Keefe AD, Kimani SW, Kramer T, Kutera M, Kwak HA, Lento C, Li Y, Liu J, Loup J, Machado RAC, Mulhern CJ, Perveen S, Righetto GL, Riley P, Shrestha S, Sigel EA, Silva M, Sintchak MD, Slakman BL, Taylor RD, Thompson J, Torng W, Underkoffler C, von Rechenberg M, Walsh RT, Watson I, Wilson DJ, Wolf E, Yadav M, Yazdi AK, Zhang J, Zhang Y, Santhakumar V, Edwards AM, Barsyte-Lovejoy D, Schapira M, Brown PJ, Halabelian L, Arrowsmith CH. J Med Chem. 2025 Jan 23;68(2):1092-1112. doi: 10.1021/acs.jmedchem.4c02010. Epub 2024 Nov 4. PubMed 39495097.
Backbone
  Vector backbone: pBiT3.1-C
  Backbone manufacturer: Promega
  Vector type: Mammalian Expression
  Selectable markers: Neomycin (select with G418)
Growth in bacteria
  Bacterial resistance: Kanamycin, 50 μg/mL
  Growth temperature: 37°C
  Growth strain: DH5alpha
  Copy number: High Copy
Gene/Insert
  Gene/Insert name: LLGL2:M1-E1020
  Species: H. sapiens (human)
  Insert size (bp): 3060
  Mutation: wild type
  Entrez Gene: LLGL2 (a.k.a. HGL, Hugl-2, LGL2)
  Promoter: CMV
  Tag / fusion protein: GSSGGSSGVSGWRLFKKIS (C terminal on insert)
  Cloning method: Ligation Independent Cloning
  Sequencing primers: 5′ T7; 3′ TTGCTCAGCGGTGGCAGCAG
Resource information
  A portion of this plasmid was derived from a plasmid made by: Mammalian Gene Collection (BC064994.1)
Terms and licenses: Academic/Nonprofit Terms; Industry Terms: Not Available to Industry
Depositor comments: 5' Cloning Site: EcoR1 (not destroyed), 3' Cloning Site: Xho1 (not destroyed).
How to cite: pBiT3.1-C_LLGL2:1-1020 was a gift from Cheryl Arrowsmith (Addgene plasmid # 211318 ; http://n2t.net/addgene:211318 ; RRID:Addgene_211318)
